LOCUS       Exported 8816 bp ds-DNA circular SYN 17-NOV-2021
DEFINITION  Transient mammalian expression of Luc2 (firefly luciferase) along
            with SARS-CoV-2 sequence 20080-21171 (PS9) within the 3'UTR.
            Resulting transcript is packaged into SARS-CoV-2 virus-like
            particles..
ACCESSION   .
VERSION     .
KEYWORDS    Luc-PS9
SOURCE      synthetic DNA construct
  ORGANISM  synthetic DNA construct
REFERENCE   1 (bases 1 to 8816)
  AUTHORS   Syed AM, Taha TY, Tabata T, Chen IP, Ciling A, Khalid MM, Sreekumar
            B, Chen PY, Hayashi JM, Soczek KM, Ott M, Doudna JA
  TITLE     Rapid assessment of SARS-CoV-2 evolved variants using virus-like
            particles.
  JOURNAL   Science. 2021 Nov 4:eabl6184. doi: 10.1126/science.abl6184.
  PUBMED    34735219
REFERENCE   2 (bases 1 to 8816)
  AUTHORS   .
  TITLE     Direct Submission
  JOURNAL   Exported Nov 17, 2021 from SnapGene Server 1.1.58
            http://www.snapgene.com
FEATURES             Location/Qualifiers
     source          1..8816
                     /organism="synthetic DNA construct"
                     /mol_type="other DNA"
     enhancer        15..394
                     /label=CMV enhancer
                     /note="human cytomegalovirus immediate early enhancer"
     promoter        395..598
                     /label=CMV promoter
                     /note="human cytomegalovirus (CMV) immediate early
                     promoter"
     primer_bind     549..569
                     /label=CMV-F
                     /note="Human CMV immediate early promoter, forward primer"
     primer_bind     643..662
                     /label=T7
                     /note="T7 promoter, forward primer"
     promoter        643..661
                     /label=T7 promoter
                     /note="promoter for bacteriophage T7 RNA polymerase"
     regulatory      681..690
                     /regulatory_class="other"
                     /note="vertebrate consensus sequence for strong initiation
                     of translation (Kozak, 1987)"
     CDS             687..2339
                     /codon_start=1
                     /product="firefly luciferase"
                     /label=luciferase
                     /note="synthetic luc2 version of the luciferase gene"
                     /translation="MEDAKNIKKGPAPFYPLEDGTAGEQLHKAMKRYALVPGTIAFTDA
                     HIEVDITYAEYFEMSVRLAEAMKRYGLNTNHRIVVCSENSLQFFMPVLGALFIGVAVAP
                     ANDIYNERELLNSMGISQPTVVFVSKKGLQKILNVQKKLPIIQKIIIMDSKTDYQGFQS
                     MYTFVTSHLPPGFNEYDFVPESFDRDKTIALIMNSSGSTGLPKGVALPHRTACVRFSHA
                     RDPIFGNQIIPDTAILSVVPFHHGFGMFTTLGYLICGFRVVLMYRFEEELFLRSLQDYK
                     IQSALLVPTLFSFFAKSTLIDKYDLSNLHEIASGGAPLSKEVGEAVAKRFHLPGIRQGY
                     GLTETTSAILITPEGDDKPGAVGKVVPFFEAKVVDLDTGKTLGVNQRGELCVRGPMIMS
                     GYVNNPEATNALIDKDGWLHSGDIAYWDEDEHFFIVDRLKSLIKYKGYQVAPAELESIL
                     LQHPNIFDAGVAGLPDDDAGELPAAVVVLEHGKTMTEKEIVDYVASQVTTAKKLRGGVV
                     FVDEVPKGLTGKLDARKIREILIKAKKGGKIAV"
     misc_feature    3530..4118
                     /label=WPRE
                     /note="woodchuck hepatitis virus posttranscriptional
                     regulatory element"
     primer_bind     complement(3583..3603)
                     /label=WPRE-R
                     /note="WPRE, reverse primer"
     CDS             complement(4001..4012)
                     /codon_start=1
                     /product="Factor Xa recognition and cleavage site"
                     /label=Factor Xa site
                     /translation="IEGR"
     primer_bind     complement(4187..4204)
                     /label=BGH-rev
                     /note="Bovine growth hormone terminator, reverse primer.
                     Also called BGH reverse"
     polyA_signal    4193..4417
                     /label=bGH poly(A) signal
                     /note="bovine growth hormone polyadenylation signal"
     rep_origin      4463..4891
                     /direction=RIGHT
                     /label=f1 ori
                     /note="f1 bacteriophage origin of replication; arrow
                     indicates direction of (+) strand synthesis"
     primer_bind     complement(4550..4569)
                     /label=F1ori-R
                     /note="F1 origin, reverse primer"
     primer_bind     4760..4781
                     /label=F1ori-F
                     /note="F1 origin, forward primer"
     primer_bind     complement(4900..4920)
                     /label=pBABE 3'
                     /note="SV40 enhancer, reverse primer for pBABE vectors"
     promoter        4905..5234
                     /label=SV40 promoter
                     /note="SV40 enhancer and early promoter"
     rep_origin      5085..5220
                     /label=SV40 ori
                     /note="SV40 origin of replication"
     primer_bind     5147..5166
                     /label=SV40pro-F
                     /note="SV40 promoter/origin, forward primer"
     CDS             5301..6095
                     /codon_start=1
                     /gene="aph(3')-II (or nptII)"
                     /product="aminoglycoside phosphotransferase from Tn5"
                     /label=NeoR/KanR
                     /note="confers resistance to neomycin, kanamycin, and G418
                     (Geneticin(R))"
                     /translation="MIEQDGLHAGSPAAWVERLFGYDWAQQTIGCSDAAVFRLSAQGRP
                     VLFVKTDLSGALNELQDEAARLSWLATTGVPCAAVLDVVTEAGRDWLLLGEVPGQDLLS
                     SHLAPAEKVSIMADAMRRLHTLDPATCPFDHQAKHRIERARTRMEAGLVDQDDLDEEHQ
                     GLAPAELFARLKARMPDGEDLVVTHGDACLPNIMVENGRFSGFIDCGRLGVADRYQDIA
                     LATRDIAEELGGEWADRFLVLYGIAAPDSQRIAFYRLLDEFF"
     primer_bind     complement(5355..5374)
                     /label=Neo-R
                     /note="Neomycin resistance gene, reverse primer"
     primer_bind     5965..5984
                     /label=Neo-F
                     /note="Neomycin resistance gene, forward primer"
     polyA_signal    6269..6390
                     /label=SV40 poly(A) signal
                     /note="SV40 polyadenylation signal"
     primer_bind     complement(6306..6325)
                     /label=SV40pA-R
                     /note="SV40 polyA, reverse primer"
     primer_bind     6360..6379
                     /label=EBV-rev
                     /note="SV40 polyA terminator, reverse primer"
     primer_bind     complement(6439..6455)
                     /label=M13 rev
                     /note="common sequencing primer, one of multiple similar
                     variants"
     primer_bind     complement(6439..6455)
                     /label=M13 Reverse
                     /note="In lacZ gene. Also called M13-rev"
     primer_bind     complement(6452..6474)
                     /label=M13/pUC Reverse
                     /note="In lacZ gene"
     protein_bind    6463..6479
                     /label=lac operator
                     /bound_moiety="lac repressor encoded by lacI"
                     /note="The lac repressor binds to the lac operator to
                     inhibit transcription in E. coli. This inhibition can be
                     relieved by adding lactose or
                     isopropyl-beta-D-thiogalactopyranoside (IPTG)."
     promoter        complement(6487..6517)
                     /label=lac promoter
                     /note="promoter for the E. coli lac operon"
     protein_bind    6532..6553
                     /label=CAP binding site
                     /bound_moiety="E. coli catabolite activator protein"
                     /note="CAP binding activates transcription in the presence
                     of cAMP."
     primer_bind     complement(6670..6687)
                     /label=L4440
                     /note="L4440 vector, forward primer"
     rep_origin      complement(6841..7429)
                     /direction=LEFT
                     /label=ori
                     /note="high-copy-number ColE1/pMB1/pBR322/pUC origin of
                     replication"
     primer_bind     complement(6921..6940)
                     /label=pBR322ori-F
                     /note="pBR322 origin, forward primer"
     CDS             complement(7600..8460)
                     /codon_start=1
                     /gene="bla"
                     /product="beta-lactamase"
                     /label=AmpR
                     /note="confers resistance to ampicillin, carbenicillin, and
                     related antibiotics"
                     /translation="MSIQHFRVALIPFFAAFCLPVFAHPETLVKVKDAEDQLGARVGYI
                     ELDLNSGKILESFRPEERFPMMSTFKVLLCGAVLSRIDAGQEQLGRRIHYSQNDLVEYS
                     PVTEKHLTDGMTVRELCSAAITMSDNTAANLLLTTIGGPKELTAFLHNMGDHVTRLDRW
                     EPELNEAIPNDERDTTMPVAMATTLRKLLTGELLTLASRQQLIDWMEADKVAGPLLRSA
                     LPAGWFIADKSGAGERGSRGIIAALGPDGKPSRIVVIYTTGSQATMDERNRQIAEIGAS
                     LIKHW"
     primer_bind     8223..8242
                     /label=Amp-R
                     /note="Ampicillin resistance gene, reverse primer"
     promoter        complement(8461..8565)
                     /gene="bla"
                     /label=AmpR promoter
     primer_bind     complement(8640..8659)
                     /label=pRS-marker
                     /note="pRS vectors, use to sequence yeast selectable
                     marker"
ORIGIN
        1 cagatatacg cgttgacatt gattattgac tagttattaa tagtaatcaa ttacggggtc
       61 attagttcat agcccatata tggagttccg cgttacataa cttacggtaa atggcccgcc
      121 tggctgaccg cccaacgacc cccgcccatt gacgtcaata atgacgtatg ttcccatagt
      181 aacgccaata gggactttcc attgacgtca atgggtggag tatttacggt aaactgccca
      241 cttggcagta catcaagtgt atcatatgcc aagtacgccc cctattgacg tcaatgacgg
      301 taaatggccc gcctggcatt atgcccagta catgacctta tgggactttc ctacttggca
      361 gtacatctac gtattagtca tcgctattac catggtgatg cggttttggc agtacatcaa
      421 tgggcgtgga tagcggtttg actcacgggg atttccaagt ctccacccca ttgacgtcaa
      481 tgggagtttg ttttggcacc aaaatcaacg ggactttcca aaatgtcgta acaactccgc
      541 cccattgacg caaatgggcg gtaggcgtgt acggtgggag gtctatataa gcagagctct
      601 ctggctaact agagaaccca ctgcttactg gcttatcgaa attaatacga ctcactatag
      661 ggagacccaa gctggctagc gccgccatgg aagatgccaa aaacattaag aagggcccag
      721 cgccattcta cccactcgaa gacgggaccg ccggcgagca gctgcacaaa gccatgaagc
      781 gctacgccct ggtgcccggc accatcgcct ttaccgacgc acatatcgag gtggacatta
      841 cctacgccga gtacttcgag atgagcgttc ggctggcaga agctatgaag cgctatgggc
      901 tgaatacaaa ccatcggatc gtggtgtgca gcgagaatag cttgcagttc ttcatgcccg
      961 tgttgggtgc cctgttcatc ggtgtggctg tggccccagc taacgacatc tacaacgagc
     1021 gcgagctgct gaacagcatg ggcatcagcc agcccaccgt cgtattcgtg agcaagaaag
     1081 ggctgcaaaa gatcctcaac gtgcaaaaga agctaccgat catacaaaag atcatcatca
     1141 tggatagcaa gaccgactac cagggcttcc aaagcatgta caccttcgtg acttcccatt
     1201 tgccacccgg cttcaacgag tacgacttcg tgcccgagag cttcgaccgg gacaaaacca
     1261 tcgccctgat catgaacagt agtggcagta ccggattgcc caagggcgta gccctaccgc
     1321 accgcaccgc ttgtgtccga ttcagtcatg cccgcgaccc catcttcggc aaccagatca
     1381 tccccgacac cgctatcctc agcgtggtgc catttcacca cggcttcggc atgttcacca
     1441 cgctgggcta cttgatctgc ggctttcggg tcgtgctcat gtaccgcttc gaggaggagc
     1501 tattcttgcg cagcttgcaa gactataaga ttcaatctgc cctgctggtg cccacactat
     1561 ttagcttctt cgctaagagc actctcatcg acaagtacga cctaagcaac ttgcacgaga
     1621 tcgccagcgg cggggcgccg ctcagcaagg aggtaggtga ggccgtggcc aaacgcttcc
     1681 acctaccagg catccgccag ggctacggcc tgacagaaac aaccagcgcc attctgatca
     1741 cccccgaagg ggacgacaag cctggcgcag taggcaaggt ggtgcccttc ttcgaggcta
     1801 aggtggtgga cttggacacc ggtaagacac tgggtgtgaa ccagcgcggc gagctgtgcg
     1861 tccgtggccc catgatcatg agcggctacg ttaacaaccc cgaggctaca aacgctctca
     1921 tcgacaagga cggctggctg cacagcggcg acatcgccta ctgggacgag gacgagcact
     1981 tcttcatcgt ggaccggctg aagagcctga tcaaatacaa gggctaccag gtagccccag
     2041 ccgaactgga gagcatcctg ctgcaacacc ccaacatctt cgacgccggg gtcgccggcc
     2101 tgcccgacga cgatgccggc gagctgcccg ccgcagtcgt cgtgctggaa cacggtaaaa
     2161 ccatgaccga gaaggagatc gtggactatg tggccagcca ggttacaacc gccaagaagc
     2221 tgcgcggtgg tgttgtgttc gtggacgagg tgcctaaagg actgaccggc aagttggacg
     2281 cccgcaagat ccgcgagatt ctcattaagg ccaagaaggg cggcaagatc gccgtgtaag
     2341 aattcgctta tgcggccgcc tcctttaaga aggagatata gatctctgta ggtcccaaac
     2401 aagctagtct taatggagtc acattaattg gagaagccgt aaaaacacag ttcaattatt
     2461 ataagaaagt tgatggtgtt gtccaacaat tacctgaaac ttactttact cagagtagaa
     2521 atttacaaga atttaaaccc aggagtcaaa tggaaattga tttcttagaa ttagctatgg
     2581 atgaattcat tgaacggtat aaattagaag gctatgcctt cgaacatatc gtttatggag
     2641 attttagtca tagtcagtta ggtggtttac atctactgat tggactagct aaacgtttta
     2701 aggaatcacc ttttgaatta gaagatttta ttcctatgga cagtacagtt aaaaactatt
     2761 tcataacaga tgcgcaaaca ggttcatcta agtgtgtgtg ttctgttatt gatttattac
     2821 ttgatgattt tgttgaaata ataaaatccc aagatttatc tgtagtttct aaggttgtca
     2881 aagtgactat tgactataca gaaatttcat ttatgctttg gtgtaaagat ggccatgtag
     2941 aaacatttta cccaaaatta caatctagtc aagcgtggca accgggtgtt gctatgccta
     3001 atctttacaa aatgcaaaga atgctattag aaaagtgtga ccttcaaaat tatggtgata
     3061 gtgcaacatt acctaaaggc ataatgatga atgtcgcaaa atatactcaa ctgtgtcaat
     3121 atttaaacac attaacatta gctgtaccct ataatatgag agttatacat tttggtgctg
     3181 gttctgataa aggagttgca ccaggtacag ctgttttaag acagtggttg cctacgggta
     3241 cgctgcttgt cgattcagat cttaatgact ttgtctctga tgcagattca actttgattg
     3301 gtgattgtgc aactgtacat acagctaata aatgggatct cattattagt gatatgtacg
     3361 accctaagac taaaaatgtt acaaaagaaa atgactctaa agagggtttt ttcacttaca
     3421 tttgtgggtt tatacaacaa aagctagctc ttggaggttc cgtggctata aagatagatc
     3481 ccaactccat aagtgtgtcg acatataagg atccactcga cgactcgaca atcaacctct
     3541 ggattacaaa atttgtgaaa gattgactgg tattcttaac tatgttgctc cttttacgct
     3601 atgtggatac gctgctttaa tgcctttgta tcatgctatt gcttcccgta tggctttcat
     3661 tttctcctcc ttgtataaat cctggttgct gtctctttat gaggagttgt ggcccgttgt
     3721 caggcaacgt ggcgtggtgt gcactgtgtt tgctgacgca acccccactg gttggggcat
     3781 tgccaccacc tgtcagctcc tttccgggac tttcgctttc cccctcccta ttgccacggc
     3841 ggaactcatc gccgcctgcc ttgcccgctg ctggacaggg gctcggctgt tgggcactga
     3901 caattccgtg gtgttgtcgg ggaagctgac gtcctttcca tggctgctcg cctgtgttgc
     3961 cacctggatt ctgcgcggga cgtccttctg ctacgtccct tcggccctca atccagcgga
     4021 ccttccttcc cgcggcctgc tgccggctct gcggcctctt ccgcatcttc gccttcgccc
     4081 tcagacgagt cggatctccc tttgggccgc ctccccgcct ggaattaatt cgagctcggt
     4141 accttgattc tcgagtctag agggcccgtt taaacccgct gatcagcctc gactgtgcct
     4201 tctagttgcc agccatctgt tgtttgcccc tcccccgtgc cttccttgac cctggaaggt
     4261 gccactccca ctgtcctttc ctaataaaat gaggaaattg catcgcattg tctgagtagg
     4321 tgtcattcta ttctgggggg tggggtgggg caggacagca agggggagga ttgggaagac
     4381 aatagcaggc atgctgggga tgcggtgggc tctatggctt ctgaggcgga aagaaccagc
     4441 tggggctcta gggggtatcc ccnnnnnnnn nnnnnnnnnn nnnnnnnnnn nnnnnnnnnn
     4501 nnnnnnnnnn nnnnnnnnnn nnnnnnnnnn nnnnnnnnnn nnnnnnnnnn nnnnnnnnnn
     4561 nnnnnnnnnn nnnnnnnnnn nnnnnncnnn nnnnnnnnnn nnnnnnnnnn nnnnnnnnnn
     4621 nnnnnnnnnn nnnnnnnnnn nnnnnnnnnn nnnnnnnnnn nnnnnnnnnn nnnnnnnnan
     4681 nnnnnnnnnn nnnnnnnnnn nnnnnnnnnn nnnnnnnnnn nnnnnnnncc tttgacgttg
     4741 gagtccacgt tctttaatag tggactcttg ttccaaactg gaacaacact caaccctatc
     4801 tcggtctatt cttttgattt ataagggatt ttgccgattt cggcctattg gttaaaaaat
     4861 gagctgattt aacaaaaatt taacgcgaat taattctgtg gaatgtgtgt cagttagggt
     4921 gtggaaagtc cccaggctcc ccagcaggca gaagtatgca aagcatgcat ctcaattagt
     4981 cagcaaccag gtgtggaaag tccccaggct ccccagcagg cagaagtatg caaagcatgc
     5041 atctcaatta gtcagcaacc atagtcccgc ccctaactcc gcccatcccg cccctaactc
     5101 cgcccagttc cgcccattct ccgccccatg gctgactaat tttttttatt tatgcagagg
     5161 ccgaggccgc ctctgcctct gagctattcc agaagtagtg aggaggcttt tttggaggcc
     5221 taggcttttg caaaaagctc ccgggagctt gtatatccat tttcggatct gatcaagaga
     5281 caggatgagg atcgtttcgc atgattgaac aagatggatt gcacgcaggt tctccggccg
     5341 cttgggtgga gaggctattc ggctatgact gggcacaaca gacaatcggc tgctctgatg
     5401 ccgccgtgtt ccggctgtca gcgcaggggc gcccggttct ttttgtcaag accgacctgt
     5461 ccggtgccct gaatgaactg caggacgagg cagcgcggct atcgtggctg gccacgacgg
     5521 gcgttccttg cgcagctgtg ctcgacgttg tcactgaagc gggaagggac tggctgctat
     5581 tgggcgaagt gccggggcag gatctcctgt catctcacct tgctcctgcc gagaaagtat
     5641 ccatcatggc tgatgcaatg cggcggctgc atacgcttga tccggctacc tgcccattcg
     5701 accaccaagc gaaacatcgc atcgagcgag cacgtactcg gatggaagcc ggtcttgtcg
     5761 atcaggatga tctggacgaa gagcatcagg ggctcgcgcc agccgaactg ttcgccaggc
     5821 tcaaggcgcg catgcccgac ggcgaggatc tcgtcgtgac ccatggcgat gcctgcttgc
     5881 cgaatatcat ggtggaaaat ggccgctttt ctggattcat cgactgtggc cggctgggtg
     5941 tggcggaccg ctatcaggac atagcgttgg ctacccgtga tattgctgaa gagcttggcg
     6001 gcgaatgggc tgaccgcttc ctcgtgcttt acggtatcgc cgctcccgat tcgcagcgca
     6061 tcgccttcta tcgccttctt gacgagttct tctgagcggg actctggggt tcgaaatgac
     6121 cgaccaagcg acgcccaacc tgccatcacg agatttcgat tccaccgccg ccttctatga
     6181 aaggttgggc ttcggaatcg ttttccggga cgccggctgg atgatcctcc agcgcgggga
     6241 tctcatgctg gagttcttcg cccaccccaa cttgtttatt gcagcttata atggttacaa
     6301 ataaagcaat agcatcacaa atttcacaaa taaagcattt ttttcactgc attctagttg
     6361 tggtttgtcc aaactcatca atgtatctta tcatgtctgt ataccctcca cctctagcta
     6421 gagcttggcg taatcatggt catagctgtt tcctgtgtga aattgttatc cgctcacaat
     6481 tccacacaac atacgagccg gaagcataaa gtgtaaagcc tggggtgcct aatgagtgag
     6541 ctaactcaca ttaattgcgt tgcgctcact gcccgctttc cagtcgggaa acctgtcgtg
     6601 ccagctgcat taatgaatcg gccaacgcgc ggggagaggc ggtttgcgta ttgggcgctc
     6661 ttccgcttcc tcgctcactg actcgctgcg ctcggtcgtt cggctgcggc gagcggtatc
     6721 agctcactca aaggcggtaa tacggttatc cacagaatca ggggataacg caggaaagaa
     6781 catgtgagca aaaggccagc aaaaggccag gaaccgtaaa aaggccgcgt tgctggcgtt
     6841 tttccatagg ctccgccccc ctgacgagca tcacaaaaat cgacgctcaa gtcagaggtg
     6901 gcgaaacccg acaggactat aaagatacca ggcgtttccc cctggaagct ccctcgtgcg
     6961 ctctcctgtt ccgaccctgc cgcttaccgg atacctgtcc gcctttctcc cttcgggaag
     7021 cgtggcgctt tctcatagct cacgctgtag gtatctcagt tcggtgtagg tcgttcgctc
     7081 caagctgggc tgtgtgcacg aaccccccgt tcagcccgac cgctgcgcct tatccggtaa
     7141 ctatcgtctt gagtccaacc cggtaagaca cgacttatcg ccactggcag cagccactgg
     7201 taacaggatt agcagagcga ggtatgtagg cggtgctaca gagttcttga agtggtggcc
     7261 taactacggc tacactagaa gaacagtatt tggtatctgc gctctgctga agccagttac
     7321 cttcggaaaa agagttggta gctcttgatc cggcaaacaa accaccgctg gtagcggtgg
     7381 tttttttgtt tgcaagcagc agattacgcg cagaaaaaaa ggatctcaag aagatccttt
     7441 gatcttttct acggggtctg acgctcagtg gaacgaaaac tcacgttaag ggattttggt
     7501 catgagatta tcaaaaagga tcttcaccta gatcctttta aattaaaaat gaagttttaa
     7561 atcaatctaa agtatatatg agtaaacttg gtctgacagt taccaatgct taatcagtga
     7621 ggcacctatc tcagcgatct gtctatttcg ttcatccata gttgcctgac tccccgtcgt
     7681 gtagataact acgatacggg agggcttacc atctggcccc agtgctgcaa tgataccgcg
     7741 agacccacgc tcaccggctc cagatttatc agcaataaac cagccagccg gaagggccga
     7801 gcgcagaagt ggtcctgcaa ctttatccgc ctccatccag tctattaatt gttgccggga
     7861 agctagagta agtagttcgc cagttaatag tttgcgcaac gttgttgcca ttgctacagg
     7921 catcgtggtg tcacgctcgt cgtttggtat ggcttcattc agctccggtt cccaacgatc
     7981 aaggcgagtt acatgatccc ccatgttgtg caaaaaagcg gttagctcct tcggtcctcc
     8041 gatcgttgtc agaagtaagt tggccgcagt gttatcactc atggttatgg cagcactgca
     8101 taattctctt actgtcatgc catccgtaag atgcttttct gtgactggtg agtactcaac
     8161 caagtcattc tgagaatagt gtatgcggcg accgagttgc tcttgcccgg cgtcaatacg
     8221 ggataatacc gcgccacata gcagaacttt aaaagtgctc atcattggaa aacgttcttc
     8281 ggggcgaaaa ctctcaagga tcttaccgct gttgagatcc agttcgatgt aacccactcg
     8341 tgcacccaac tgatcttcag catcttttac tttcaccagc gtttctgggt gagcaaaaac
     8401 aggaaggcaa aatgccgcaa aaaagggaat aagggcgaca cggaaatgtt gaatactcat
     8461 actcttcctt tttcaatatt attgaagcat ttatcagggt tattgtctca tgagcggata
     8521 catatttgaa tgtatttaga aaaataaaca aataggggtt ccgcgcacat ttccccgaaa
     8581 agtgccacct gacctccacg gatcgggaga tctcccgatc ccctatggtg cactctcagt
     8641 acaatctgct ctgatgccgc atagttaagc cagtatctgc tccctgcttg tgtgttggag
     8701 gtcgctgagt agtgcgcgag caaaatttaa gctacaacaa ggcaaggctt gaccgacaat
     8761 tgcatgaaga atctgcttag ggttaggcgt tttgcgctgc ttcgcgatgt acgggc
//
